>Addgene plasmid #163136 | pLyGo-Ec-8 | depositor full sequence | sequence record 318034 | pLyGo-Ec-8 sequence 5412 bps
ATCTTTCTGCGAATTGAGATGACGCCACTGGCTGGGCGTCATCCCGGTTTCCCGGGTAAACACCACCGAA
AAATAGTTACTATCTTCAAAGCCACATTCGGTCGAAATATCACTGATTAACAGGCGGCTATGCTGGAGAA
GATATTGCGCATGACACACTCTGACCTGTCGCAGATATTGATTGATGGTCATTCCAGTCTGCTGGCGAAA
TTGCTGACGCAAAACGCGCTCACTGCACGATGCCTCATCACAAAATTTATCCAGCGCAAAGGGACTTTTC
AGGCTAGCCGCCAGCCGGGTAATCAGCTTATCCAGCAACGTTTCGCTGGATGTTGGCGGCAACGAATCAC
TGGTGTAACGATGGCGATTCAGCAACATCACCAACTGCCCGAACAGCAACTCAGCCATTTCGTTAGCAAA
CGGCACATGCTGACTACTTTCATGCTCAAGCTGACCAATAACCTGCCGCGCCTGCGCCATCCCCATGCTA
CCTAAGCGCCAGTGTGGTTGCCCTGCGCTGGCGTTAAATCCCGGAATCGCCCCCTGCCAGTCAAGATTCA
GCTTCAGACGCTCCGGGCAATAAATAATATTCTGCAAAACCAGATCGTTAACGGAAGCGTAGGAGTGTTT
ATCATCAGCATGAATGTAAAAGAGATCGCCACGGGTAATGCGATAAGGGCGATCGTTGAGTACATGCAGG
CCATTACCGCGCCAGACAATCACCAGCTCACAAAAATCATGTGTATGTTCAGCAAAGACATCTTGCGGAT
AACGGTCAGCCACAGCGACTGCCTGCTGGTCGCTGGCAAAAAAATCATCTTTGAGAAGTTTTAACTGATG
CGCCACCGTGGCTACCTCGGCCAGAGAACGAAGTTGATTATTCGCAATATGGCGTACAAATACGTTGAGA
AGATTCGCGTTATTGCAGAAAGCCATCCCGTCCCTGGCGAATATCACGCGGTGACCAGTTAAACTCTCGG
CGAAAAAGCGTCGAAAAGTGGTTACTGTCGCTGAATCCACAGCGATAGGCGATGTCAGTAACGCTGGCCT
CGCTGTGGCGTAGCAGATGTCGGGCTTTCATCAGTCGCAGGCGGTTCAGGTATCGCTGAGGCGTCAGTCC
CGTTTGCTGCTTAAGCTGCCGATGTAGCGTACGCAGTGAAAGAGAAAATTGATCCGCCACGGCATCCCAA
TTCACCTCATCGGCAAAATGGTCCTCCAGCCAGGCCAGAAGCAAGTTGAGACGTGATGCGCTGTTTTCCA
GGTTCTCCTGCAAACTGCTTTTACGCAGCAAGAGCAGTAATTGCATAAACAAGATCTCGCGACTGGCGGT
CGAGGGTAAATCATTTTCCCCTTCCTGCTGTTCCATCTGTGCAACCAGCTGTCGCACCTGCTGCAATACG
CTGTGGTTAACGCGCCAGTGAGACGGATACTGCCCATCCAGCTCTTGTGGCAGCAACTGATTCAGCCCGG
CGAGAAACTGAAATCGATCCGGCGAGCGATACAGCACATTGGTCAGACACAGATTATCGGTATGTTCATA
CAGATGCCGATCATGATCGCGTACGAAACAGACCGTGCCACCGGTGATGGTATAGGGCTGCCCATTAAAC
ACATGAATACCCGTGCCATGTTCGACAATCACAATTTCATGAAAATCATGATGATGTTCAGGAAAATCCG
CCTGCGGGAGCCGGGGTTCTATCGCCACGGACGCGTTACCAGACGGAAAAAAATCCACACTATGTAATAC
GGTCATACTGGCCTCCTGATGTCGTCAACACGGCGAAATAGTAATCACGAGGTCAGGTTCTTACCTTAAA
TTTTCGACGGAAAACCACGTAAAAAACGTCGATTTTTCAAGATACAGCGTGAATTTTCAGGAAATGCGGT
GAGCATCACATCACCACAATTCAGCAAATTGTGAACATCATCACGTTCATCTTTCCCTGGTTGCCAATGG
CCCATTTTCTTGTCAGTAACGAGAAGGTCGCGAATCCAGGCGCTTTTTAGACTGGTCGTAATGAAATTCA
GGAGGAATATACCATGAAAGCTACTAAACTGGTACTGGGCGCGGTAATCCTGGGTTCTACTCTGCTGGCA
GGTTGCTCCAGCAACGCTAAAATCGATCAGGGAATTAACCCGTATGTTGGCTTTGAAATGGGTTACGACT
GGTTAGGTCGTATGCCGTACAAAGGCAGCGTTGAAAACGGTGCATACAAAGCTCAGGGCGTTCAACTGAC
CGCTAAACTGGGTTACCCAATCACTGACGACCTGGACATCTACACTCGTCTGGGTGGCATGGTATGGCGT
GCAGACACTAAATCCAACGTTTATGGTAAAAACCACGACACCGGCGTTTCTCCGGTCTTCGCTGGCGGTG
TTGAGTACGCGATCACTCCTGAAATCGCTACCCGTCTGGAATACCAGTGGACCAACAACATCGGTGACGC
ACACACCATCGGCACTCGTCCGGACAACGGAGGTCCGGGTATGGAAAACCTGTACTTCCAGCATCGAAGA
GCTTAATTATATTCCCCAGAACATCAGGTTAATGGCGTTTTTGATGTCATTTTCGCGGTGGCTGAGATCA
GCCACTTCTTCCCCGATAACGGAGACCGGCACACTGGCCATATCGGTGGTCATCATGCGCCAGCTTTTAT
CCCCGATATGCACCACCGGGTAAAGTTCACGGGAGACTTTATCTGACAGCAGACGTGCACTGGCCAGGGG
GATCACCATCCGTCGCCCGGGCGTGTCAATAATATCACTCTGTACATCCACAAACAGACGATAACGGCTC
TCTCTTTTATAGGTGTAAACCTTAAACTGCATAGCATACCTCTTTTTGACATACTTCGGGTATACATATC
AGTATATATTCTTATACCGCAAAAATCAGCGCGCAAATACGCATACTGTTATCTGGCTTTTAGTAGCGAA
AAAACCCCGCCGAAGCGGGGTTTTTTGCGGCTCTTCGTAACCAGGATAGAGTCGACCTGCAGGCATGCAA
GCTTGGCTGTTTTGGCGGATGAGAGAAGATTTTCAGCCTGATACAGATTAAATCAGAACGCAGAAGCGGT
CTGATAAAACAGAATTTGCCTGGCGGCAGTAGCGCGGTGGTCCCACCTGACCCCATGCCGAACTCAGAAG
TGAAACGCCGTAGCGCCGATGGTAGTGTGGGGTCTCCCCATGCGAGAGTGGGGAACTGCCAGGCATCAAA
TAAAACGAAAGGCTCAGTCGAAAGACTGGGCCTTTCGTTTTATCTGTTGTTTGTCGGTGAACGCTCTCCT
GAGTAGGACAAATCCGCCGGGAGCGGATTTGAACGTTGCGAAGCAACGGCCCGGAGGGTGGCGGGCAGGA
CGCCCGCCATAAACTGCCAGGCATCAAATTAAGCAGAAGGCCATCCTGACGGATGGCCTTTTTGCGTTTC
AGCCAGGATTTGCGTATTGGGCGCTACTGTGCTTCCTCGCTCACTGACTCGCTGCGCTCGGTCGTTCGGC
TGCGGCGAGCGGTATCAGCTCACTCAAAGGCGGTAATACGGTTATCCACAGAATCAGGGGATAACGCAGG
AAAGAACATGTGAGCAAAAGGCCAGCAAAAGGCCAGGAACCGTAAAAAGGCCGCGTTGCTGGCGTTTTTC
CATAGGCTCCGCCCCCCTGACGAGCATCACAAAAATCGACGCTCAAGTCAGAGGTGGCGAAACCCGACAG
GACTATAAAGATACCAGGCGTTTCCCCCTGGAAGCTCCCTCGTGCGCTCTCCTGTTCCGACCCTGCCGCT
TACCGGATACCTGTCCGCCTTTCTCCCTTCGGGAAGCGTGGCGCTTTCTCATAGCTCACGCTGTAGGTAT
CTCAGTTCGGTGTAGGTCGTTCGCTCCAAGCTGGGCTGTGTGCACGAACCCCCCGTTCAGCCCGACCGCT
GCGCCTTATCCGGTAACTATCGTCTTGAGTCCAACCCGGTAAGACACGACTTATCGCCACTGGCAGCAGC
CACTGGTAACAGGATTAGCAGAGCGAGGTATGTAGGCGGTGCTACAGAGTTCTTGAAGTGGTGGCCTAAC
TACGGCTACACTAGAAGAACAGTATTTGGTATCTGCGCTCTGCTGAAGCCAGTTACCTTCGGAAAAAGAG
TTGGTAGCTCTTGATCCGGCAAACAAACCACCGCTGGTAGCGGTGGTTTTTTTGTTTGCAAGCAGCAGAT
TACGCGCAGAAAAAAAGGATCTCAAGAAGATCCTTTGATCTTTTCTACGGGGTCTGACGCTCAGTGGAAC
GAAAACTCACGTTAAGGGATTTTGGTCATGAGATTATCAAAAAGGATCTTCACCTAGATCCTTTTAAATT
AAAAATGAAGTTTTAAATCAATCTAAAGTATATATGAGTAAACTTGGTCTGACAGTTAGAAAAACTCATC
GAGCATCAAATGAAACTGCAATTTATTCATATCAGGATTATCAATACCATATTTTTGAAAAAGCCGTTTC
TGTAATGAAGGAGAAAACTCACCGAGGCAGTTCCATAGGATGGCAAGATCCTGGTATCGGTCTGCGATTC
CGACTCGTCCAACATCAATACAACCTATTAATTTCCCCTCGTCAAAAATAAGGTTATCAAGTGAGAAATC
ACCATGAGTGACGACTGAATCCGGTGAGAATGGCAAAAGTTTATGCATTTCTTTCCAGACTTGTTCAACA
GGCCAGCCATTACGCTCGTCATCAAAATCACTCGCATCAACCAAACCGTTATTCATTCGTGATTGCGCCT
GAGCGAGACGAAATACGCGATCGCTGTTAAAAGGACAATTACAAACAGGAATCGAATGCAACCGGCGCAG
GAACACTGCCAGCGCATCAACAATATTTTCACCTGAATCAGGATATTCTTCTAATACCTGGAATGCTGTT
TTCCCGGGGATCGCAGTGGTGAGTAACCATGCATCATCAGGAGTACGGATAAAATGCTTGATGGTCGGAA
GAGGCATAAATTCCGTCAGCCAGTTTAGTCTGACCATCTCATCTGTAACATCATTGGCAACGCTACCTTT
GCCATGTTTCAGAAACAACTCTGGCGCATCGGGCTTCCCATACAATCGATAGATTGTCGCACCTGATTGC
CCGACATTATCGCGAGCCCATTTATACCCATATAAATCAGCATCCATGTTGGAATTTAATCGCGGCCTAG
AGCAAGACGTTTCCCGTTGAATATGGCTCATACTCTTCCTTTTTCAATATTATTGAAGCATTTATCAGGG
TTATTGTCTCATGAGCGGATACATATTTGAATGTATTTAGAAAAATAAACAAATAGGGGTTCCGCGCACA
TTTCCCCGAAAAGTGCCACCTGACGTCTAAGAAACCATTATTATCATGACATTAACCTATAAAAATAGGC
GTATCACGAGGCCCTTTCGTCT
Features (pLannotate 1.2.2; 15 found; start..end, strand, type, name):
      1..846     -  CDS            rhaR: transcriptional activator of rhaR and rhaS; E. coli rhaR; needed for rhamnose-dependent activation of the rhaB promoter
    920..1756    -  CDS            rhaS: positive regulator of the rhaB promoter; E. coli rhaS; activated by L-rhamnose
   1902..2020    +  promoter       rhaB promoter: promoter of the E. coli rhaBAD operon, conferring tight induction with L-rhamnose and repression with D-glucose in the presence of RhaR and RhaS (Giacalone et al., 2006)
   2044..2130    +  CDS            lpp (fragment): LPP_ECOLI - Also known as mlpA, mulI. Experimental evidence at protein level: Swiss-Prot protein existence level 1. An outer membrane lipoprotein that controls the distance between the inner and outer membranes; adding residues to Lpp increases the width of the periplasm (PubMed:29257832). The only protein known to be covalently linked to the peptidoglycan network (PGN) (PubMed:4261992, PubMed:3013869, PubMed:4245367). Also non-covalently binds the PGN (PubMed:3013869). The link between the cell outer membrane and PGN contributes to the maintenance of the structural and functional integrity of
   2134..2481    +  CDS            ompA (fragment): OMPA_ECOLI - Also known as con From Escherichia coli (strain K12).
   2494..2511    +  CDS            TEV site (fragment): tobacco etch virus (TEV) protease recognition and cleavage site
   2527..2832    -  CDS            ccdB: CcdB, a bacterial toxin that poisons DNA gyrase; ccdB; Plasmids containing the ccdB gene cannot be propagated in standard E. coli strains.
   2864..2935    -  intron         PDK intron (fragment): pdk; modified pyruvate orthophosphate dikinase intron from Flaveria trinervia 3.0
   2987..3014    +  misc_feature   MCS (fragment): pUC18/19 multiple cloning site
   3098..3213    +  ncRNA          5S rRNA: Accession: RF00001 - 5S ribosomal RNA
   3217..3303    +  terminator     rrnB T1 terminator: Escherichia coli rrnB; transcription terminator T1 from the E. coli rrnB gene
   3395..3422    +  terminator     rrnB T2 terminator: transcription terminator T2 from the E. coli rrnB gene
   3637..4225    -  rep_origin     ori: high-copy-number ColE1/pMB1/pBR322/pUC origin of replication
   4396..5211    -  CDS            KanR: aminoglycoside phosphotransferase; aph(3')-Ia; confers resistance to kanamycin in bacteria or G418 (Geneticin®) in eukaryotes
   5212..5316    -  promoter       AmpR promoter: bla
