>Addgene plasmid #163136 | pLyGo-Ec-8 | addgene full sequence | sequence record 332138 | Addgene NGS Result
AGAAACCATTATTATCATGACATTAACCTATAAAAATAGGCGTATCACGAGGCCCTTTCGTCTATCTTTC
TGCGAATTGAGATGACGCCACTGGCTGGGCGTCATCCCGGTTTCCCGGGTAAACACCACCGAAAAATAGT
TACTATCTTCAAAGCCACATTCGGTCGAAATATCACTGATTAACAGGCGGCTATGCTGGAGAAGATATTG
CGCATGACACACTCTGACCTGTCGCAGATATTGATTGATGGTCATTCCAGTCTGCTGGCGAAATTGCTGA
CGCAAAACGCGCTCACTGCACGATGCCTCATCACAAAATTTATCCAGCGCAAAGGGACTTTTCAGGCTAG
CCGCCAGCCGGGTAATCAGCTTATCCAGCAACGTTTCGCTGGATGTTGGCGGCAACGAATCACTGGTGTA
ACGATGGCGATTCAGCAACATCACCAACTGCCCGAACAGCAACTCAGCCATTTCGTTAGCAAACGGCACA
TGCTGACTACTTTCATGCTCAAGCTGACCAATAACCTGCCGCGCCTGCGCCATCCCCATGCTACCTAAGC
GCCAGTGTGGTTGCCCTGCGCTGGCGTTAAATCCCGGAATCGCCCCCTGCCAGTCAAGATTCAGCTTCAG
ACGCTCCGGGCAATAAATAATATTCTGCAAAACCAGATCGTTAACGGAAGCGTAGGAGTGTTTATCATCA
GCATGAATGTAAAAGAGATCGCCACGGGTAATGCGATAAGGGCGATCGTTGAGTACATGCAGGCCATTAC
CGCGCCAGACAATCACCAGCTCACAAAAATCATGTGTATGTTCAGCAAAGACATCTTGCGGATAACGGTC
AGCCACAGCGACTGCCTGCTGGTCGCTGGCAAAAAAATCATCTTTGAGAAGTTTTAACTGATGCGCCACC
GTGGCTACCTCGGCCAGAGAACGAAGTTGATTATTCGCAATATGGCGTACAAATACGTTGAGAAGATTCG
CGTTATTGCAGAAAGCCATCCCGTCCCTGGCGAATATCACGCGGTGACCAGTTAAACTCTCGGCGAAAAA
GCGTCGAAAAGTGGTTACTGTCGCTGAATCCACAGCGATAGGCGATGTCAGTAACGCTGGCCTCGCTGTG
GCGTAGCAGATGTCGGGCTTTCATCAGTCGCAGGCGGTTCAGGTATCGCTGAGGCGTCAGTCCCGTTTGC
TGCTTAAGCTGCCGATGTAGCGTACGCAGTGAAAGAGAAAATTGATCCGCCACGGCATCCCAATTCACCT
CATCGGCAAAATGGTCCTCCAGCCAGGCCAGAAGCAAGTTGAGACGTGATGCGCTGTTTTCCAGGTTCTC
CTGCAAACTGCTTTTACGCAGCAAGAGCAGTAATTGCATAAACAAGATCTCGCGACTGGCGGTCGAGGGT
AAATCATTTTCCCCTTCCTGCTGTTCCATCTGTGCAACCAGCTGTCGCACCTGCTGCAATACGCTGTGGT
TAACGCGCCAGTGAGACGGATACTGCCCATCCAGCTCTTGTGGCAGCAACTGATTCAGCCCGGCGAGAAA
CTGAAATCGATCCGGCGAGCGATACAGCACATTGGTCAGACACAGATTATCGGTATGTTCATACAGATGC
CGATCATGATCGCGTACGAAACAGACCGTGCCACCGGTGATGGTATAGGGCTGCCCATTAAACACATGAA
TACCCGTGCCATGTTCGACAATCACAATTTCATGAAAATCATGATGATGTTCAGGAAAATCCGCCTGCGG
GAGCCGGGGTTCTATCGCCACGGACGCGTTACCAGACGGAAAAAAATCCACACTATGTAATACGGTCATA
CTGGCCTCCTGATGTCGTCAACACGGCGAAATAGTAATCACGAGGTCAGGTTCTTACCTTAAATTTTCGA
CGGAAAACCACGTAAAAAACGTCGATTTTTCAAGATACAGCGTGAATTTTCAGGAAATGCGGTGAGCATC
ACATCACCACAATTCAGCAAATTGTGAACATCATCACGTTCATCTTTCCCTGGTTGCCAATGGCCCATTT
TCTTGTCAGTAACGAGAAGGTCGCGAATCCAGGCGCTTTTTAGACTGGTCGTAATGAAATTCAGGAGGAA
TATACCATGAAAGCTACTAAACTGGTACTGGGCGCGGTAATCCTGGGTTCTACTCTGCTGGCAGGTTGCT
CCAGCAACGCTAAAATCGATCAGGGAATTAACCCGTATGTTGGCTTTGAAATGGGTTACGACTGGTTAGG
TCGTATGCCGTACAAAGGCAGCGTTGAAAACGGTGCATACAAAGCTCAGGGCGTTCAACTGACCGCTAAA
CTGGGTTACCCAATCACTGACGACCTGGACATCTACACTCGTCTGGGTGGCATGGTATGGCGTGCAGACA
CTAAATCCAACGTTTATGGTAAAAACCACGACACCGGCGTTTCTCCGGTCTTCGCTGGCGGTGTTGAGTA
CGCGATCACTCCTGAAATCGCTACCCGTCTGGAATACCAGTGGACCAACAACATCGGTGACGCACACACC
ATCGGCACTCGTCCGGACAACGGAGGTCCGGGTATGGAAAACCTGTACTTCCAGCATCGAAGAGCTTAAT
TATATTCCCCAGAACATCAGGTTAATGGCGTTTTTGATGTCATTTTCGCGGTGGCTGAGATCAGCCACTT
CTTCCCCGATAACGGAGACCGGCACACTGGCCATATCGGTGGTCATCATGCGCCAGCTTTTATCCCCGAT
ATGCACCACCGGGTAAAGTTCACGGGAGACTTTATCTGACAGCAGACGTGCACTGGCCAGGGGGATCACC
ATCCGTCGCCCGGGCGTGTCAATAATATCACTCTGTACATCCACAAACAGACGATAACGGCTCTCTCTTT
TATAGGTGTAAACCTTAAACTGCATAGCATACCTCTTTTTGACATACTTCGGGTATACATATCAGTATAT
ATTCTTATACCGCAAAAATCAGCGCGCAAATACGCATACTGTTATCTGGCTTTTAGTAGCGAAAAAACCC
CGCCGAAGCGGGGTTTTTTGCGGCTCTTCGTAACCAGGATAGAGTCGACCTGCAGGACGGCGAGTTCATC
TACAAGGTGAAGCTGCGCGGCACCAACTTCCCCTCCGACGGCCCCGTAATGCAGAAGAAGACCATGGGCT
GGGAGGCCTCCTCCGAGCGGATGTACCCCGAGGACGGCGCCCTGAAGGGCGAGATCAAGCAGAGGCTGAA
GCTGAAGGACGGCGGCCACTACGACGCTGAGGTCAAGACCACCTACAAGGCCAAGAAGCCCGTGCAGCTG
CCCGGCGCCTACAACGTCAACATCAAGTTGGACATCACCTCCCACAACGAGGACTACACCATCGTGGAAC
AGTACGAACGCGCCGAGGGCCGCCACTCCACCGGCGGCATGGACGAGCTGTACAAGTAGAGCCAGGATAA
GCTTGGCTGTTTTGGCGGATGAGAGAAGATTTTCAGCCTGATACAGATTAAATCAGAACGCAGAAGCGGT
CTGATAAAACAGAATTTGCCTGGCGGCAGTAGCGCGGTGGTCCCACCTGACCCCATGCCGAACTCAGAAG
TGAAACGCTGTAGCGCCGATGGTAGTGTGGGGTCTCCCCATGCGAGAGTGGGGAACTGCCAGGCATCAAA
TAAAACGAAAGGCTCAGTCGAAAGACTGGGCCTTTCGTTTTATCTGTTGTTTGTCGGTGAACGCTCTCCT
GAGTAGGACAAATCCGCCGGGAGCGGATTTGAACGTTGCGAAGCAACGGCCCGGAGGGTGGCGGGCAGGA
CGCCCGCCATAAACTGCCAGGCATCAAATTAAGCAGAAGGCCATCCTGACGGATGGCCTTTTTGCGTTTC
AGCCAGGATTTGCGTATTGGGCGCTACTGTGCTTCCTCGCTCACTGACTCGCTGCGCTCGGTCGTTCGGC
TGCGGCGAGCGGTATCAGCTCACTCAAAGGCGGTAATACGGTTATCCACAGAATCAGGGGATAACGCAGG
AAAGAACATGTGAGCAAAAGGCCAGCAAAAGGCCAGGAACCGTAAAAAGGCCGCGTTGCTGGCGTTTTGA
TGGCCTTTTTGCGTTTCAGCCAGGATTTGCGTATTGGGCGCTACTGTGCTTCCTCGCTCACTGACTCGCT
GCGCTCGGTCGTTCGGCTGCGGCGAGCGGTATCAGCTCACTCAAAGGCGGTAATACGGTTATCCACAGAA
TCAGGGGATAACGCAGGAAAGAACATGTGAGCAAAAGGCCAGCAAAAGGCCAGGAACCGTAAAAAGGCCG
CGTTGCTGGCGTTTTTCCATAGGCTCCGCCCCCCTGACGAGCATCACAAAAATCGACGCTCAAGTCAGAG
GTGGCGAAACCCGACAGGACTATAAAGATACCAGGCGTTTCCCCCTGGAAGCTCCCTCGTGCGCTCTCCT
GTTCCGACCCTGCCGCTTACCGGATACCTGTCCGCCTTTCTCCCTTCGGGAAGCGTGGCGCTTTCTCATA
GCTCACGCTGTAGGTATCTCAGTTCGGTGTAGGTCGTTCGCTCCAAGCTGGGCTGTGTGCACGAACCCCC
CGTTCAGCCCGACCGCTGCGCCTTATCCGGTAACTATCGTCTTGAGTCCAACCCGGTAAGACACGACTTA
TCGCCACTGGCAGCAGCCACTGGTAACAGGATTAGCAGAGCGAGGTATGTAGGCGGTGCTACAGAGTTCT
TGAAGTGGTGGCCTAACTACGGCTACACTAGAAGAACAGTATTTGGTATCTGCGCTCTGCTGAAGCCAGT
TACCTTCGGAAAAAGAGTTGGTAGCTCTTGATCCGGCAAACAAACCACCGCTGGTAGCGGTGGTTTTTTT
GTTTGCAAGCAGCAGATTACGCGCAGAAAAAAAGGATCTCAAGAAGATCCTTTGATCTTTTCTACGGGGT
CTGACGCTCAGTGGAACGAAAACTCACGTTAAGGGATTTTGGTCATGAGATTATCAAAAAGGATCTTCAC
CTAGATCCTTTTAAATTAAAAATGAAGTTTTAAATCAATCTAAAGTATATATGAGTAAACTTGGTCTGAC
AGTTAGAAAAACTCATCGAGCATCAAATGAAACTGCAATTTATTCATATCAGGATTATCAATACCATATT
TTTGAAAAAGCCGTTTCTGTAATGAAGGAGAAAACTCACCGAGGCAGTTCCATAGGATGGCAAGATCCTG
GTATCGGTCTGCGATTCCGACTCGTCCAACATCAATACAACCTATTAATTTCCCCTCGTCAAAAATAAGG
TTATCAAGTGAGAAATCACCATGAGTGACGACTGAATCCGGTGAGAATGGCAAAAGTTTATGCATTTCTT
TCCAGACTTGTTCAACAGGCCAGCCATTACGCTCGTCATCAAAATCACTCGCATCAACCAAACCGTTATT
CATTCGTGATTGCGCCTGAGCGAGACGAAATACGCGATCGCTGTTAAAAGGACAATTACAAACAGGAATC
GAATGCAACCGGCGCAGGAACACTGCCAGCGCATCAACAATATTTTCACCTGAATCAGGATATTCTTCTA
ATACCTGGAATGCTGTTTTCCCGGGGATCGCAGTGGTGAGTAACCATGCATCATCAGGAGTACGGATAAA
ATGCTTGATGGTCGGAAGAGGCATAAATTCCGTCAGCCAGTTTAGTCTGACCATCTCATCTGTAACATCA
TTGGCAACGCTACCTTTGCCATGTTTCAGAAACAACTCTGGCGCATCGGGCTTCCCATACAATCGATAGA
TTGTCGCACCTGATTGCCCGACATTATCGCGAGCCCATTTATACCCATATAAATCAGCATCCATGTTGGA
ATTTAATCGCGGCCTAGAGCAAGACGTTTCCCGTTGAATATGGCTCATACTCTTCCTTTTTCAATATTAT
TGAAGCATTTATCAGGGTTATTGTCTCATGAGCGGATACATATTTGAATGTATTTAGAAAAATAAACAAA
TAGGGGTTCCGCGCACATTTCCCCGAAAAGTGCCACCTGACGTCTA
Features (pLannotate 1.2.2; 16 found; start..end, strand, type, name):
     64..909     -  CDS            rhaR: transcriptional activator of rhaR and rhaS; E. coli rhaR; needed for rhamnose-dependent activation of the rhaB promoter
    983..1819    -  CDS            rhaS: positive regulator of the rhaB promoter; E. coli rhaS; activated by L-rhamnose
   1965..2083    +  promoter       rhaB promoter: promoter of the E. coli rhaBAD operon, conferring tight induction with L-rhamnose and repression with D-glucose in the presence of RhaR and RhaS (Giacalone et al., 2006)
   2107..2193    +  CDS            lpp (fragment): LPP_ECOLI - Also known as mlpA, mulI. Experimental evidence at protein level: Swiss-Prot protein existence level 1. An outer membrane lipoprotein that controls the distance between the inner and outer membranes; adding residues to Lpp increases the width of the periplasm (PubMed:29257832). The only protein known to be covalently linked to the peptidoglycan network (PGN) (PubMed:4261992, PubMed:3013869, PubMed:4245367). Also non-covalently binds the PGN (PubMed:3013869). The link between the cell outer membrane and PGN contributes to the maintenance of the structural and functional integrity of
   2197..2544    +  CDS            ompA (fragment): OMPA_ECOLI - Also known as con From Escherichia coli (strain K12).
   2557..2574    +  CDS            TEV site (fragment): tobacco etch virus (TEV) protease recognition and cleavage site
   2590..2895    -  CDS            ccdB: CcdB, a bacterial toxin that poisons DNA gyrase; ccdB; Plasmids containing the ccdB gene cannot be propagated in standard E. coli strains.
   2927..2998    -  intron         PDK intron (fragment): pdk; modified pyruvate orthophosphate dikinase intron from Flaveria trinervia 3.0
   3045..3416    +  CDS            Blue102 (fragment): Blue102 is a fluorescent protein published in 2010, derived from Discosoma sp..
   3518..3633    +  ncRNA          5S rRNA: Accession: RF00001 - 5S ribosomal RNA
   3637..3723    +  terminator     rrnB T1 terminator: Escherichia coli rrnB; transcription terminator T1 from the E. coli rrnB gene
   3815..3842    +  terminator     rrnB T2 terminator: transcription terminator T2 from the E. coli rrnB gene
   3881..4009    -  rep_origin     RSF ori (fragment): Plasmids containing the RSF 1030 origin of replication can be propagated in E. coli cells that contain additional plasmids with compatible origins.
   4284..4872    -  rep_origin     ori: high-copy-number ColE1/pMB1/pBR322/pUC origin of replication
   5043..5858    -  CDS            KanR: aminoglycoside phosphotransferase; aph(3')-Ia; confers resistance to kanamycin in bacteria or G418 (Geneticin®) in eukaryotes
   5859..5963    -  promoter       AmpR promoter: bla
