[The description below was written by a language model from this plasmid's Addgene catalogue record and pLannotate feature annotations shown in this document.]
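Description:
pLyGo-Ec-8 is an empty bacterial expression vector from the LyGo platform, designed for displaying a protein of interest, specifically lytic polysaccharide monooxygenases (LPMOs), on the surface of E. coli. The catalogue lists the backbone as pBAD, but the control system is rhamnose-based: the rhaB promoter drives expression, and the divergently encoded activators RhaS and RhaR on the plasmid provide tight L-rhamnose induction with glucose repression. The plasmid carries a ColE1/pMB1-type origin (the catalogue describes it as low copy, although the annotation tool labels this origin family as high copy). Selection is with kanamycin through an aph(3')-Ia gene expressed from the bla promoter.

Downstream of the rhaB promoter lies the display anchor: a short Lpp fragment supplying the lipoprotein signal peptide, fused to an OmpA fragment that spans the outer membrane, followed by a partial TEV protease site that could allow release of the displayed passenger. Next comes the LyGo cassette, a ccdB toxin gene flanked by SapI sites. Digestion with this type IIS enzyme removes ccdB and lets the coding sequence be inserted in frame with the anchor. Unmodified vector is counter-selected in ordinary strains, so the empty plasmid must be kept in a ccdB-resistant host. Transcription ends at the rrnB T1 and T2 terminators.

The two sequence records differ. The depositor's 5,412 bp sequence shows a small polylinker fragment after the cassette, whereas the 5,996 nt repository sequencing result instead shows a fragment resembling a Discosoma-derived fluorescent protein and a partial RSF origin match. The record does not explain this discrepancy. The short "PDK intron" hit is probably an annotation artefact of cassette-flanking sequence.
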