Addgene plasmid #163136: pLyGo-Ec-8
Purpose: (Empty Backbone) pLyGo cloning vector for surface display in E. coli of a sequence of interest (LPMO). Vector encoding the LppSP-OmpA surface expression anchor and the LyGo cassette (SapI-ccdB-SapI)
Depositing lab: Morten Norholm. Depositing organization: Danmarks Tekniske Universitet. Publication: LyGo: A Platform for Rapid Screening of Lytic Polysaccharide Monooxygenase Production. Hernandez-Rollan C, Falkenberg KB, Rennig M, Bertelsen AB, Ipsen JO, Brander S, Daley DO, Johansen KS, Norholm MHH. ACS Synth Biol. 2021 Apr 16;10(4):897-906. doi: 10.1021/acssynbio.1c00034. Epub 2021 Apr 2. PubMed 33797234.
Backbone
  Vector backbone: pBAD
  Backbone size (bp): 5412
  Vector type: Bacterial Expression, Synthetic Biology
  Promoter: P(rhaB)
Growth in bacteria
  Bacterial resistance: Kanamycin, 50 μg/mL
  Growth temperature: 37°C
  Growth strain: ccdB Survival
  Copy number: Low Copy
Gene/Insert
  Cloning method: Restriction Enzyme
Terms and licenses: Academic/Nonprofit Terms; Industry Terms: Not Available to Industry
Depositor comments: Please visit https://www.biorxiv.org/content/10.1101/2020.11.04.368555v1 for bioRxiv preprint.
How to cite: pLyGo-Ec-8 was a gift from Morten Norholm (Addgene plasmid # 163136 ; http://n2t.net/addgene:163136 ; RRID:Addgene_163136)
